>Addgene plasmid #131964 | pDONR221_SLC22A2 | addgene full sequence | sequence record 260113 | Addgene NGS Result
CTTTCCTGCGTTATCCCCTGATTCTGTGGATAACCGTATTACCGCCTTTGAGTGAGCTGATACCGCTCGC
CGCAGCCGAACGACCGAGCGCAGCGAGTCAGTGAGCGAGGAAGCGGAAGAGCGCCCAATACGCAAACCGC
CTCTCCCCGCGCGTTGGCCGATTCATTAATGCAGCTGGCACGACAGGTTTCCCGACTGGAAAGCGGGCAG
TGAGCGCAACGCAATTAATACGCGTACCGCTAGCCAGGAAGAGTTTGTAGAAACGCAAAAAGGCCATCCG
TCAGGATGGCCTTCTGCTTAGTTTGATGCCTGGCAGTTTATGGCGGGCGTCCTGCCCGCCACCCTCCGGG
CCGTTGCTTCACAACGTTCAAATCCGCTCCCGGCGGATTTGTCCTACTCAGGAGAGCGTTCACCGACAAA
CAACAGATAAAACGAAAGGCCCAGTCTTCCGACTGAGCCTTTCGTTTTATTTGATGCCTGGCAGTTCCCT
ACTCTCGCGTTAACGCTAGCATGGATGTTTTCCCAGTCACGACGTTGTAAAACGACGGCCAGTCTTAAGC
TCGGGCCCCAAATAATGATTTTATTTTGACTGATAGTGACCTGTTCGTTGCAACACATTGATGAGCAATG
CTTTTTTATAATGCCAACTTTGTACAAAAAAGCAGGCTCCACCATGCCTACCACAGTGGACGATGTGCTG
GAGCACGGCGGCGAGTTTCACTTCTTTCAGAAGCAGATGTTCTTTCTGCTGGCCCTGCTGAGCGCCACAT
TCGCCCCAATCTACGTGGGCATCGTGTTTCTGGGCTTCACCCCTGACCACAGGTGCAGATCCCCAGGAGT
GGCAGAGCTGAGCCTGAGATGTGGATGGTCCCCAGCAGAGGAGCTGAACTACACCGTGCCAGGACCTGGA
CCAGCAGGAGAGGCATCTCCTAGACAGTGCCGGAGATATGAGGTGGATTGGAACCAGAGCACATTTGACT
GCGTGGATCCACTGGCCTCTCTGGACACCAATAGGAGCAGGCTGCCACTGGGACCTTGCAGGGATGGCTG
GGTGTATGAGACCCCCGGCAGCTCCATCGTGACAGAGTTCAACCTGGTGTGCGCCAATAGCTGGATGCTG
GACCTGTTCCAGTCTAGCGTGAACGTGGGCTTCTTTATCGGCTCTATGAGCATCGGCTACATCGCCGATC
GGTTTGGCAGAAAGCTGTGCCTGCTGACCACAGTGCTGATCAATGCAGCAGCAGGCGTGCTGATGGCAAT
CTCCCCCACCTATACATGGATGCTGATCTTCAGGCTGATCCAGGGCCTGGTGTCTAAGGCCGGCTGGCTG
ATCGGCTACATCCTGATCACCGAGTTTGTGGGCAGGCGCTATCGGAGAACAGTGGGCATCTTCTACCAGG
TGGCCTATACCGTGGGACTGCTGGTGCTGGCAGGAGTGGCCTACGCCCTGCCTCACTGGCGCTGGCTGCA
GTTCACAGTGTCCCTGCCAAACTTCTTTTTCCTGCTGTACTATTGGTGTATCCCAGAGTCCCCCCGGTGG
CTGATCTCTCAGAACAAGAATGCCGAGGCCATGAGAATCATCAAGCACATCGCCAAGAAGAACGGCAAGT
CCCTGCCAGCATCTCTGCAGCGGCTGAGACTGGAGGAGGAGACAGGCAAGAAGCTGAATCCATCTTTTCT
GGACCTGGTGAGGACTCCCCAGATCCGCAAGCACACAATGATCCTGATGTACAACTGGTTCACCTCCTCT
GTGCTGTATCAGGGCCTGATCATGCACATGGGCCTGGCCGGCGACAATATCTACCTGGACTTCTTCTACT
CCGCCCTGGTGGAGTTTCCAGCCGCCTTCATGATCATCCTGACCATCGACAGGATCGGCAGGCGCTACCC
ATGGGCAGCAAGCAATATGGTGGCAGGAGCAGCATGCCTGGCATCCGTGTTTATCCCCGGCGATCTGCAG
TGGCTGAAGATCATCATCAGCTGCCTGGGCAGGATGGGCATCACAATGGCCTACGAGATCGTGTGCCTGG
TGAACGCCGAGCTGTATCCTACCTTCATCCGCAATCTGGGCGTGCACATCTGCAGCTCCATGTGCGACAT
CGGCGGCATCATCACCCCCTTTCTGGTGTACAGACTGACAAACATCTGGCTGGAGCTGCCTCTGATGGTG
TTCGGCGTGCTGGGACTGGTGGCAGGAGGACTGGTGCTGCTGCTGCCAGAGACCAAGGGCAAGGCCCTGC
CTGAGACAATCGAGGAGGCCGAGAACATGCAGAGGCCTCGCAAGAATAAGGAGAAGATGATCTATCTGCA
GGTGCAGAAGCTGGATATCCCACTGAATGACCCAGCTTTCTTGTACAAAGTTGGCATTATAAGAAAGCAT
TGCTTATCAATTTGTTGCAACGAACAGGTCACTATCAGTCAAAATAAAATCATTATTTGCCATCCAGCTG
ATATCCCCTATAGTGAGTCGTATTACATGGTCATAGCTGTTTCCTGGCAGCTCTGGCCCGTGTCTCAAAA
TCTCTGATGTTACATTGCACAAGATAAAAATATATCATCATGAACAATAAAACTGTCTGCTTACATAAAC
AGTAATACAAGGGGTGTTATGAGCCATATTCAACGGGAAACGTCGAGGCCGCGATTAAATTCCAACATGG
ATGCTGATTTATATGGGTATAAATGGGCTCGCGATAATGTCGGGCAATCAGGTGCGACAATCTATCGCTT
GTATGGGAAGCCCGATGCGCCAGAGTTGTTTCTGAAACATGGCAAAGGTAGCGTTGCCAATGATGTTACA
GATGAGATGGTCAGACTAAACTGGCTGACGGAATTTATGCCTCTTCCGACCATCAAGCATTTTATCCGTA
CTCCTGATGATGCATGGTTACTCACCACTGCGATCCCCGGAAAAACAGCATTCCAGGTATTAGAAGAATA
TCCTGATTCAGGTGAAAATATTGTTGATGCGCTGGCAGTGTTCCTGCGCCGGTTGCATTCGATTCCTGTT
TGTAATTGTCCTTTTAACAGCGATCGCGTATTTCGTCTCGCTCAGGCGCAATCACGAATGAATAACGGTT
TGGTTGATGCGAGTGATTTTGATGACGAGCGTAATGGCTGGCCTGTTGAACAAGTCTGGAAAGAAATGCA
TAAACTTTTGCCATTCTCACCGGATTCAGTCGTCACTCATGGTGATTTCTCACTTGATAACCTTATTTTT
GACGAGGGGAAATTAATAGGTTGTATTGATGTTGGACGAGTCGGAATCGCAGACCGATACCAGGATCTTG
CCATCCTATGGAACTGCCTCGGTGAGTTTTCTCCTTCATTACAGAAACGGCTTTTTCAAAAATATGGTAT
TGATAATCCTGATATGAATAAATTGCAGTTTCATTTGATGCTCGATGAGTTTTTCTAATCAGAATTGGTT
AATTGGTTGTAACACTGGCAGAGCATTACGCTGACTTGACGGGACGGCGCAAGCTCATGACCAAAATCCC
TTAACGTGAGTTACGCGTCGTTCCACTGAGCGTCAGACCCCGTAGAAAAGATCAAAGGATCTTCTTGAGA
TCCTTTTTTTCTGCGCGTAATCTGCTGCTTGCAAACAAAAAAACCACCGCTACCAGCGGTGGTTTGTTTG
CCGGATCAAGAGCTACCAACTCTTTTTCCGAAGGTAACTGGCTTCAGCAGAGCGCAGATACCAAATACTG
TTCTTCTAGTGTAGCCGTAGTTAGGCCACCACTTCAAGAACTCTGTAGCACCGCCTACATACCTCGCTCT
GCTAATCCTGTTACCAGTGGCTGCTGCCAGTGGCGATAAGTCGTGTCTTACCGGGTTGGACTCAAGACGA
TAGTTACCGGATAAGGCGCAGCGGTCGGGCTGAACGGGGGGTTCGTGCACACAGCCCAGCTTGGAGCGAA
CGACCTACACCGAACTGAGATACCTACAGCGTGAGCTATGAGAAAGCGCCACGCTTCCCGAAGGGAGAAA
GGCGGACAGGTATCCGGTAAGCGGCAGGGTCGGAACAGGAGAGCGCACGAGGGAGCTTCCAGGGGGAAAC
GCCTGGTATCTTTATAGTCCTGTCGGGTTTCGCCACCTCTGACTTGAGCGTCGATTTTTGTGATGCTCGT
CAGGGGGGCGGAGCCTATGGAAAAACGCCAGCAACGCGGCCTTTTTACGGTTCCTGGCCTTTTGCTGGCC
TTTTGCTCACATGTT
Features (pLannotate 1.2.2; 10 found; start..end, strand, type, name):
    121..213     +  CDS            lacI (fragment): lac repressor; lacI; The lac repressor binds to the lac operator to inhibit transcription in E. coli. This inhibition can be relieved by adding lactose or isopropyl-β-D-thiogalactopyranoside (IPTG).
    268..295     -  terminator     rrnB T2 terminator: transcription terminator T2 from the E. coli rrnB gene
    427..470     +  terminator     rrnB T1 terminator: Escherichia coli rrnB; transcription terminator T1 from the E. coli rrnB gene
    517..553     -  CDS            lacZα (fragment): LacZα fragment of β-galactosidase; lacZ fragment
    569..668     +  protein_bind   attL1: mutant version of attL; recombination site for the Gateway® LR reaction LR Clonase™
    674..2338    +  CDS            SLC22A2: S22A2_HUMAN - Also known as OCT2. Experimental evidence at protein level: Swiss-Prot protein existence level 1. Mediates tubular uptake of organic compounds from circulation. Mediates the influx of agmatine, dopamine, noradrenaline (norepinephrine), serotonin, choline, famotidine, ranitidine, histamine, creatinine, amantadine, memantine, acriflavine, 4-[4- (dimethylamino)-styryl]-N-methylpyridinium ASP, amiloride, metformin, N-1-methylnicotinamide (NMN), tetraethylammonium (TEA), 1-methyl-4- phenylpyridinium (MPP), cimetidine, cisplatin and oxaliplatin. Cisplatin may develop a nephrotoxic acti
   2340..2439    -  protein_bind   attL2: mutant version of attL; recombination site for the Gateway® LR reaction LR Clonase™
   2457..2475    -  promoter       T7 promoter: promoter for bacteriophage T7 RNA polymerase
   2609..3418    +  CDS            KanR: aminoglycoside phosphotransferase; aph(3')-Ia; confers resistance to kanamycin in bacteria or G418 (Geneticin®) in eukaryotes
   3565..4153    +  rep_origin     ori: high-copy-number ColE1/pMB1/pBR322/pUC origin of replication
