[The description below was written by a language model from this plasmid's Addgene catalogue record and pLannotate feature annotations shown in this document.]
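Description:
pDONR221_SLC22A2 is a Gateway entry clone built on the pDONR221 backbone and carrying a codon-optimized open reading frame for human SLC22A2, also known as organic cation transporter 2 (OCT2). The sequenced plasmid is about 4.2 kb. It is maintained in E. coli at high copy from a ColE1/pUC-type origin and selected with kanamycin through an aminoglycoside phosphotransferase (KanR) gene. The repository lists the vector type as mammalian expression. However, the feature table shows no eukaryotic promoter or polyadenylation signal, so the plasmid serves as a shuttle for the ORF rather than as an expression construct in its own right.

The 1,665 bp SLC22A2 coding sequence lies between attL1 and attL2 sites. An LR Clonase reaction can therefore move it directionally and in frame into any attR-containing destination vector, which then supplies the promoter, tags and selection markers. Upstream of the cassette, rrnB T1 and T2 terminators insulate the insert from read-through transcription originating in the backbone. A T7 promoter sits just beyond attL2 and points back toward the insert. Short lacI and lacZα fragments are backbone remnants with no apparent functional role, and M13 forward and reverse primer sites flank the cassette for sequence verification. No epitope tags or reporters are annotated.

The encoded protein is a polyspecific transporter that takes up organic cations such as MPP+, metformin, tetraethylammonium, cimetidine and platinum drugs. The plasmid belongs to a large consortium collection of solute carrier clones. The associated publication used it in studies measuring the activity and inhibition of organic cation transporters.
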