Addgene plasmid #131964: pDONR221_SLC22A2
Purpose: Gateway entry clone with codon-optimized ORF sequence for subcloning into custom expression vectors
Depositing lab: RESOLUTE Consortium & Giulio Superti-Furga. Depositing organization: CeMM Research Center for Molecular Medicine. Publication: MPP(+)-Induced Changes in Cellular Impedance as a Measure for Organic Cation Transporter (SLC22A1-3) Activity and Inhibition. Mocking TAM, Sijben HJ, Vermeulen YW, IJzerman AP, Heitman LH. Int J Mol Sci. 2022 Jan 21;23(3):1203. doi: 10.3390/ijms23031203. PubMed 35163125.
Backbone
  Vector backbone: pDONR221
  Backbone manufacturer: Thermo Fisher Scientific
  Backbone size w/o insert (bp): 2550
  Vector type: Mammalian Expression
Growth in bacteria
  Bacterial resistance: Kanamycin, 50 μg/mL
  Growth temperature: 37°C
  Growth strain: Stbl3
  Copy number: High Copy
Gene/Insert
  Gene/Insert name: SLC22A2 (alt name: OCT2)
  Species: H. sapiens (human)
  Insert size (bp): 1665
  Entrez Gene: SLC22A2 (a.k.a. OCT2)
  Cloning method: Gateway Cloning
  Sequencing primers: 5′ M13-fwd; 3′ M13-rev
Terms and licenses: Academic/Nonprofit Terms; Industry Terms
Depositor comments: For more information on the full Resolute plasmid collection, please see www.addgene.org/depositor-collections/re-solute/. Please provide your feedback on this plasmid to the RESOLUTE consortium by filling out their RESOLUTE repository feedback form: https://forms.office.com/Pages/ResponsePage.aspx?id=0e05yklzmkS7rjFGQL4N7z4feCLQvEJAmVcOCM_u885UN1JJRko0Ukg4TVQwNTZLOUxPQVJWT1NHUCQlQCN0PWcu
How to cite: pDONR221_SLC22A2 was a gift from RESOLUTE Consortium & Giulio Superti-Furga (Addgene plasmid # 131964 ; http://n2t.net/addgene:131964 ; RRID:Addgene_131964)
