>Addgene plasmid #131964 | pDONR221_SLC22A2 | depositor partial sequence | sequence record 253328 | Codon-optimized ORF of SLC22A2
ATGCCTACCACAGTGGACGATGTGCTGGAGCACGGCGGCGAGTTTCACTTCTTTCAGAAGCAGATGTTCT
TTCTGCTGGCCCTGCTGAGCGCCACATTCGCCCCAATCTACGTGGGCATCGTGTTTCTGGGCTTCACCCC
TGACCACAGGTGCAGATCCCCAGGAGTGGCAGAGCTGAGCCTGAGATGTGGATGGTCCCCAGCAGAGGAG
CTGAACTACACCGTGCCAGGACCTGGACCAGCAGGAGAGGCATCTCCTAGACAGTGCCGGAGATATGAGG
TGGATTGGAACCAGAGCACATTTGACTGCGTGGATCCACTGGCCTCTCTGGACACCAATAGGAGCAGGCT
GCCACTGGGACCTTGCAGGGATGGCTGGGTGTATGAGACCCCCGGCAGCTCCATCGTGACAGAGTTCAAC
CTGGTGTGCGCCAATAGCTGGATGCTGGACCTGTTCCAGTCTAGCGTGAACGTGGGCTTCTTTATCGGCT
CTATGAGCATCGGCTACATCGCCGATCGGTTTGGCAGAAAGCTGTGCCTGCTGACCACAGTGCTGATCAA
TGCAGCAGCAGGCGTGCTGATGGCAATCTCCCCCACCTATACATGGATGCTGATCTTCAGGCTGATCCAG
GGCCTGGTGTCTAAGGCCGGCTGGCTGATCGGCTACATCCTGATCACCGAGTTTGTGGGCAGGCGCTATC
GGAGAACAGTGGGCATCTTCTACCAGGTGGCCTATACCGTGGGACTGCTGGTGCTGGCAGGAGTGGCCTA
CGCCCTGCCTCACTGGCGCTGGCTGCAGTTCACAGTGTCCCTGCCAAACTTCTTTTTCCTGCTGTACTAT
TGGTGTATCCCAGAGTCCCCCCGGTGGCTGATCTCTCAGAACAAGAATGCCGAGGCCATGAGAATCATCA
AGCACATCGCCAAGAAGAACGGCAAGTCCCTGCCAGCATCTCTGCAGCGGCTGAGACTGGAGGAGGAGAC
AGGCAAGAAGCTGAATCCATCTTTTCTGGACCTGGTGAGGACTCCCCAGATCCGCAAGCACACAATGATC
CTGATGTACAACTGGTTCACCTCCTCTGTGCTGTATCAGGGCCTGATCATGCACATGGGCCTGGCCGGCG
ACAATATCTACCTGGACTTCTTCTACTCCGCCCTGGTGGAGTTTCCAGCCGCCTTCATGATCATCCTGAC
CATCGACAGGATCGGCAGGCGCTACCCATGGGCAGCAAGCAATATGGTGGCAGGAGCAGCATGCCTGGCA
TCCGTGTTTATCCCCGGCGATCTGCAGTGGCTGAAGATCATCATCAGCTGCCTGGGCAGGATGGGCATCA
CAATGGCCTACGAGATCGTGTGCCTGGTGAACGCCGAGCTGTATCCTACCTTCATCCGCAATCTGGGCGT
GCACATCTGCAGCTCCATGTGCGACATCGGCGGCATCATCACCCCCTTTCTGGTGTACAGACTGACAAAC
ATCTGGCTGGAGCTGCCTCTGATGGTGTTCGGCGTGCTGGGACTGGTGGCAGGAGGACTGGTGCTGCTGC
TGCCAGAGACCAAGGGCAAGGCCCTGCCTGAGACAATCGAGGAGGCCGAGAACATGCAGAGGCCTCGCAA
GAATAAGGAGAAGATGATCTATCTGCAGGTGCAGAAGCTGGATATCCCACTGAAT
